>Addgene plasmid #223345 | pAAV-gfaABC1D-IgK-R-eLACCO2-COBRA | addgene full sequence | sequence record 441729 | Addgene NGS Result
CCTGCAGGCAGCTGCGCGCTCGCTCGCTCACTGAGGCCGCCCGGGCGTCGGGCGACCTTTGGTCGCCCGG
CCTCAGTGAGCGAGCGAGCGCGCAGAGAGGGAGTGGCCAACTCCATCACTAGGGGTTCCTGCGGCCGCAC
GCGTGGATCTAACATATCCTGGTGTGGAGTAGGGGACGCTGCTCTGACAGAGGCTCGGGGGCCTGAGCTG
GCTCTGTGAGCTGGGGAGGAGGCAGACAGCCAGGCCTTGTCTGCAAGCAGACCTGGCAGCATTGGGCTGG
CCGCCCCCCAGGGCCTCCTCTTCATGCCCAGTGAATGACTCACCTTGGCACAGACACAATGTTCGGGGTG
GGCACAGTGCCTGCTTCCCGCCGCACCCCAGCCCCCCTCAAATGCCTTCCGAGAAGCCCATTGAGCAGGG
GGCTTGCATTGCACCCCAGCCTGACAGCCTGGCATCTTGGGATAAAAGCAGCACAGCCCCCTAGGGGCTG
CCCTTGCTGTGTGGCGCCACCGGCGGTGGAGAACAAGGCTCTATTCAGCCTGTGCCCAGGAAAGGGGATC
AGGGGATGCCCAGGCATGGACAGTGGGTGGCAGGGGGGGAGAGGAGGGCTGTCTGCTTCCCAGAAGTCCA
AGGACACAAATGGGTGAGGGGAGAGCTCTCCCCATAGCTGGGCTGCGGCCCAACCCCACCCCCTCAGGCT
ATGCCAGGGGGTGTTGCCAGGGGCACCCGGGCATCGCCAGTCTAGCCCACTCCTTCATAAAGCCCTCGCA
TCCCAGGAGCGAGCAGAGCCAGAGCAGGTTGGAGAGGAGACGCATCACCTCCGCTGCTCGCGGGGATCCA
CCGGTGAGCTCTCTGGCTAACTAGAGAACCCACTGCTTACTGGCTTATCGAAATTAATACGACTCACTAT
AGGGAGACCCAAGCTGGCTAGCGTGCCGCCACCATGGCCTCGAGAATGGAGACCGACACCCTGCTGCTGT
GGGTGCTGCTGCTGTGGGTGCCCGGCTCCACCGGCGACAGATCTATGTTCTCTCCCATGGCAGTGGCCCA
GGCTCGACGCTATAAGTGGAGGATTCAAACCGCGTGGGATGCTGGAACAGTAGGCTACAGTCTGTTCCAA
AAGTTTACGGAGCGGGTAAAGGAACTGACGGATGGACAGCTTGAGGTCCAGCCTCTTCCAGCGGGTGCGG
TCGTAGGCACGTTTGATATGTTCGACGCGGTCAAGACTGGAGTTTTGGACGGAATGAATCCTTTCACGCT
GTATTGGGCAGAGAGGATGCCGGTTACAGCTTTCCTCTCCAGCTACGCCCTCGGGTTGGACCGACCTGAC
CAGTGGGAAACATGGTTTTACTCCCTGGGTGGCCTCGACAACGCCCGACGAGCCTTTGCCGAGCAAGGCC
TCTTCTACGTGGGACCAGTTCAGCACGACCTCAATACAATTCATTCAAAGAAGCCGATCCGGAGATTTGA
GGACTTCAAAGGTGTCAAGCTCCGAGTGCCAGGCGGCATGATTGCGGAAGTCTTTGCGGCCGCAGGAGCT
TCCACCGTCCTCTTGCCTGGGGGGGAGGTCTACCCCGCTCTGGAAAGAGGGGCAGTGACTGCGGTTTCCG
AGCGGATGTACCCCGAGGACGGCGCCCTGAAGAGCGAGATCAAGAAGGGGCTGAGGCTGAAGGACGGCGG
CCACTACGCCGCCGTGGTCAAGACCACCTACAAGGCCAAGAAGCCCGTGCAGCTGCCCGGCGCCTACGTC
GTCGACATCCAGTTGGACATCGTGTCCCACAACGAGGACTACACTATCGTGGAACAGTGCGAACGCGCCG
AGGGCCGCCACTCCACCGGCGGCGTGGTCGAGCTGGACAAGGGAGGTACAGGCGGGAGTCTGGTGAGCAA
GGGCGAGGAGGATGACATGGCCATCGTCAAGGAGTTCATGCGCTTCAAGGTGCACATGGAGGGCTCCGTG
AACGGCCACGAGTTCGAGATCGAGGGCGAGGGCGAGGGCCGCCCCTACGAGGCCTTTCAGACCGCTAAGC
TGAAGGTGACCAAGGGTGGCCCCCTGCCCTTCGCCTGGGACATCCTATCCCCTCAGTTCATGTACGGCTC
CAAGGCCTACATTAAGCACCCAGCCGACATCCCCGACTACTTCAAGCTGTCCTTCCCCGAGGGCTTCAGG
TGGGAGCGCGTGATGTACTTCGAGGACGGCGGCATTATTCACGTTGACCAGGACTCCTCCCTGCAGGACG
GCGTATTCATCTACAAGGTGAAGCTGCGCGGCACCAACTTCCCCCCCGACGGCCCCGTAATGCAGAAGAA
GACCATGGGCTGGGAGCGGGGGCGTAGTGCGGCCGATTTTGTTGGGCCTGCAGTAAACTATAACTTGGGG
TTCCATCAGGAGGCAAAGTACATCATAATGGGGCCTCCAGAGACGCCTGCCATTCATCAACCTGTAGACC
TTATGGACTTCACCATAAACCTTAATCGGTGGCGCAGCCTTCCAAAGCCTCTGCAAGAAAGATTCATCGC
GGCGGTTCACGAGTACTCTTGGATTCACTACGCAGGCATTCAGAAGGCTAATTTGGAGGCGTGGCCGAAA
TATCGGCAGGCAGGTGTTGAGGTCATCCGGCTGGGCAACGAGGATGTTAGAAAATTCAGGCGACTCGCTA
TCCCCATTTGGTTTAAGTGGGCTAAGATGGATAAATACTCACGAGAGGCTTTCGCGTCCCAACTGGAGTA
TATGAGAGGTATAGGTCACGTTACGGACGAGGAATTGAAGGGCTTGAGCCTGGGCTCCACCTCCGGCTCC
GGCAAGCCCGGCTCCGGCGAGGGCTCCACCAAGGGCGAATTCTCAGATAACGACTACGGTAAAGATGGGT
TGGCTGGGGCTTCCGGAGGCAGACGAAATGGCGCTATAACTGTGCTCAGTTTCATAACGTTCTACGTGGC
AGCATTTATGGTATTGTTGTAGAAGCTTATCGATAATCAACCTCTGGATTACAAAATTTGTGAAAGATTG
ACTGGTATTCTTAACTATGTTGCTCCTTTTACGCTATGTGGATACGCTGCTTTAATGCCTTTGTATCATG
CTATTGCTTCCCGTATGGCTTTCATTTTCTCCTCCTTGTATAAATCCTGGTTGCTGTCTCTTTATGAGGA
GTTGTGGCCCGTTGTCAGGCAACGTGGCGTGGTGTGCACTGTGTTTGCTGACGCAACCCCCACTGGTTGG
GGCATTGCCACCACCTGTCAGCTCCTTTCCGGGACTTTCGCTTTCCCCCTCCCTATTGCCACGGCGGAAC
TCATCGCCGCCTGCCTTGCCCGCTGCTGGACAGGGGCTCGGCTGTTGGGCACTGACAATTCCGTGGTGTT
GTCGGGGAAATCATCGTCCTTTCCTTGGCTGCTCGCCTATGTTGCCACCTGGATTCTGCGCGGGACGTCC
TTCTGCTACGTCCCTTCGGCCCTCAATCCAGCGGACCTTCCTTCCCGCGGCCTGCTGCCGGCTCTGCGGC
CTCTTCCGCGTCTTCGCCTTCGCCCTCAGACGAGTCGGATCTCCCTTTGGGCCGCCTCCCCGCATCGATA
CCGAGCGCTGCTCGAGAGATCTACGGGTGGCATCCCTGTGACCCCTCCCCAGTGCCTCTCCTGGCCCTGG
AAGTTGCCACTCCAGTGCCCACCAGCCTTGTCCTAATAAAATTAAGTTGCATCATTTTGTCTGACTAGGT
GTCCTTCTATAATATTATGGGGTGGAGGGGGGTGGTATGGAGCAAGGGGCAAGTTGGGAAGACAACCTGT
AGGGCCTGCGGGGTCTATTGGGAACCAAGCTGGAGTGCAGTGGCACAATCTTGGCTCACTGCAATCTCCG
CCTCCTGGGTTCAAGCGATTCTCCTGCCTCAGCCTCCCGAGTTGTTGGGATTCCAGGCATGCATGACCAG
GCTCAGCTAATTTTTGTTTTTTTGGTAGAGACGGGGTTTCACCATATTGGCCAGGCTGGTCTCCAACTCC
TAATCTCAGGTGATCTACCCACCTTGGCCTCCCAAATTGCTGGGATTACAGGCGTGAACCACTGCTCCCT
TCCCTGTCCTTCTGATTTTGTAGGTAACCACGTGCGGACCGAGCGGCCGCAGGAACCCCTAGTGATGGAG
TTGGCCACTCCCTCTCTGCGCGCTCGCTCGCTCACTGAGGCCGGGCGACCAAAGGTCGCCCGACGCCCGG
GCTTTGCCCGGGCGGCCTCAGTGAGCGAGCGAGCGCGCAGCTGCCTGCAGGGGCGCCTGATGCGGTATTT
TCTCCTTACGCATCTGTGCGGTATTTCACACCGCATA
[95 nt withheld, positions 4308-4402]
T
[46 nt withheld, positions 4404-4449]
C
[141 nt withheld, positions 4451-4591]
CCTTTGACGTTGGAGTCCACGTTCTTT
[37 nt withheld, positions 4619-4655]
ACTCTATCTCGGGCTATTCTTTTGATTTATAAGGGATTTTGCCGATTTCGGTCTATTGGTTAAAAAATGA
GCTGATTTAACAAAAATTTAACGCGAATTTTAACAAAATATTAACGTTTACAATTTTATGGTGCACTCTC
AGTACAATCTGCTCTGATGCCGCATAGTTAAGCCAGCCCCGACACCCGCCAACACCCGCTGACGCGCCCT
GACGGGCTTGTCTGCTCCCGGCATCCGCTTACAGACAAGCTGTGACCGTCTCCGGGAGCTGCATGTGTCA
GAGGTTTTCACCGTCATCACCGAAACGCGCGAGACGAAAGGGCCTCGTGATACGCCTATTTTTATAGGTT
AATGTCATGATAATAATGGTTTCTTAGACGTCAGGTGGCACTTTTCGGGGAAATGTGCGCGGAACCCCTA
TTTGTTTATTTTTCTAAATACATTCAAATATGTATCCGCTCATGAGACAATAACCCTGATAAATGCTTCA
ATAATATTGAAAAAGGAAGAGTATGAGTATTCAACATTTCCGTGTCGCCCTTATTCCCTTTTTTGCGGCA
TTTTGCCTTCCTGTTTTTGCTCACCCAGAAACGCTGGTGAAAGTAAAAGATGCTGAAGATCAGTTGGGTG
CACGAGTGGGTTACATCGAACTGGATCTCAACAGCGGTAAGATCCTTGAGAGTTTTCGCCCCGAAGAACG
TTTTCCAATGATGAGCACTTTTAAAGTTCTGCTATGTGGCGCGGTATTATCCCGTATTGACGCCGGGCAA
GAGCAACTCGGTCGCCGCATACACTATTCTCAGAATGACTTGGTTGAGTACTCACCAGTCACAGAAAAGC
ATCTTACGGATGGCATGACAGTAAGAGAATTATGCAGTGCTGCCATAACCATGAGTGATAACACTGCGGC
CAACTTACTTCTGACAACGATCGGAGGACCGAAGGAGCTAACCGCTTTTTTGCACAACATGGGGGATCAT
GTAACTCGCCTTGATCGTTGGGAACCGGAGCTGAATGAAGCCATACCAAACGACGAGCGTGACACCACGA
TGCCTGTAGCAATGGCAACAACGTTGCGCAAACTATTAACTGGCGAACTACTTACTCTAGCTTCCCGGCA
ACAATTAATAGACTGGATGGAGGCGGATAAAGTTGCAGGACCACTTCTGCGCTCGGCCCTTCCGGCTGGC
TGGTTTATTGCTGATAAATCTGGAGCCGGTGAGCGTGGGTCTCGCGGTATCATTGCAGCACTGGGGCCAG
ATGGTAAGCCCTCCCGTATCGTAGTTATCTACACGACGGGGAGTCAGGCAACTATGGATGAACGAAATAG
ACAGATCGCTGAGATAGGTGCCTCACTGATTAAGCATTGGTAACTGTCAGACCAAGTTTACTCATATATA
CTTTAGATTGATTTAAAACTTCATTTTTAATTTAAAAGGATCTAGGTGAAGATCCTTTTTGATAATCTCA
TGACCAAAATCCCTTAACGTGAGTTTTCGTTCCACTGAGCGTCAGACCCCGTAGAAAAGATCAAAGGATC
TTCTTGAGATCCTTTTTTTCTGCGCGTAATCTGCTGCTTGCAAACAAAAAAACCACCGCTACCAGCGGTG
GTTTGTTTGCCGGATCAAGAGCTACCAACTCTTTTTCCGAAGGTAACTGGCTTCAGCAGAGCGCAGATAC
CAAATACTGTTCTTCTAGTGTAGCCGTAGTTAGGCCACCACTTCAAGAACTCTGTAGCACCGCCTACATA
CCTCGCTCTGCTAATCCTGTTACCAGTGGCTGCTGCCAGTGGCGATAAGTCGTGTCTTACCGGGTTGGAC
TCAAGACGATAGTTACCGGATAAGGCGCAGCGGTCGGGCTGAACGGGGGGTTCGTGCACACAGCCCAGCT
TGGAGCGAACGACCTACACCGAACTGAGATACCTACAGCGTGAGCTATGAGAAAGCGCCACGCTTCCCGA
AGGGAGAAAGGCGGACAGGTATCCGGTAAGCGGCAGGGTCGGAACAGGAGAGCGCACGAGGGAGCTTCCA
GGGGGAAACGCCTGGTATCTTTATAGTCCTGTCGGGTTTCGCCACCTCTGACTTGAGCGTCGATTTTTGT
GATGCTCGTCAGGGGGGCGGAGCCTATGGAAAAACGCCAGCAACGCGGCCTTTTTACGGTTCCTGGCCTT
TTGCTGGCCTTTTGCTCACATGT
Features (pLannotate 1.2.2; 17 found; start..end, strand, type, name):
     12..39      +  repeat_region  AAV2 ITR (fragment): inverted terminal repeat of adeno-associated virus serotype 2 inverted
     68..95      +  repeat_region  AAV2 ITR (fragment): inverted terminal repeat of adeno-associated virus serotype 2 inverted
    846..879     +  LTR            5' LTR (truncated) (fragment): truncated 5' long terminal repeat (LTR) from HIV-1
    895..913     +  promoter       T7 promoter: promoter for bacteriophage T7 RNA polymerase
    956..1018    +  CDS            KV3A9_MOUSE (fragment): Experimental evidence at protein level: Swiss-Prot protein existence level 1. From Mus musculus (Mouse).
   1602..2326    +  CDS            HyPerRed (fragment): red fluorescent genetically encoded indicator for H2O2 ()
   2864..2959    +  CDS            COBL9 (fragment): COBL9_ARATH - Experimental evidence at transcript level: Swiss-Prot protein existence level 2. From Arabidopsis thaliana (Mouse-ear cress).
   2975..3563    +  misc_feature   WPRE: woodchuck hepatitis virus posttranscriptional regulatory element
   3595..4071    +  polyA_signal   hGH poly(A) signal: human growth hormone polyadenylation signal
   4111..4251    +  repeat_region  AAV2 ITR: inverted terminal repeat of adeno-associated virus serotype 2 inverted
   4256..4307    -  misc_feature   bom (fragment): basis of mobility region from pBR322
   4326..4781    +  rep_origin     f1 ori (sequence partly withheld): f1 bacteriophage origin of replication; arrow indicates direction of (+) strand synthesis
   4782..4831    -  misc_feature   bom (fragment): basis of mobility region from pBR322
   4933..4968    -  CDS            rop (fragment): Rop protein, which maintains plasmids at low copy number; rop
   5063..5167    +  promoter       AmpR promoter: bla
   5168..6028    +  CDS            AmpR: β-lactamase; bla; confers resistance to ampicillin, carbenicillin, and related antibiotics
   6199..6787    +  rep_origin     ori: high-copy-number ColE1/pMB1/pBR322/pUC origin of replication
