[The description below was written by a language model from this plasmid's Addgene catalogue record and pLannotate feature annotations shown in this document.]
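Description:
pAAV-gfaABC1D-IgK-R-eLACCO2-COBRA is a 6.8 kb AAV transfer plasmid built on a pAAV backbone. It is designed to deliver a genetically encoded red fluorescent biosensor for extracellular L-lactate. It is propagated in bacteria as a high-copy plasmid through a ColE1/pUC-type origin, with ampicillin selection from the β-lactamase gene and its own promoter. An f1 phage origin is also present. The expression cassette is flanked by AAV2 inverted terminal repeats, which direct replication and packaging of the intervening DNA into recombinant AAV particles. The 3′ ITR is annotated in full, whereas the 5′ ITR appears only as short fragments, which may simply reflect how difficult these structured repeats are to sequence and annotate.

The plasmid name indicates that expression is driven by gfaABC1D, a compact GFAP-derived promoter commonly used for astrocyte-targeted expression. The automated annotation does not label this promoter, but the unannotated region upstream of the coding sequence is where it would be expected. The open reading frame begins with a mouse Ig kappa leader peptide that routes the protein into the secretory pathway. This is followed by the synthetic R-eLACCO2 sensor, whose red fluorescent protein portion is detected by similarity to HyPerRed, another red fluorescent indicator. At the C terminus is a fragment of Arabidopsis COBL9, recorded as a GPI anchor signal, which should tether the sensor to the outer face of the plasma membrane so that it reports lactate outside the cell. A WPRE enhances transcript stability and expression, and the human growth hormone polyadenylation signal terminates the message. The small HIV-1 LTR, T7 promoter, bom and rop hits are short fragments or cloning remnants rather than functional modules. The associated work describes in vivo imaging of extracellular L-lactate dynamics.
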