Addgene plasmid #223345: pAAV-gfaABC1D-IgK-R-eLACCO2-COBRA
Purpose: Biosensor for extracellular L-lactate
Depositing lab: Marie-Eve Paquet. Depositing organization: Universite Laval. Publication: A red fluorescent genetically encoded biosensor for in vivo imaging of extracellular L-lactate dynamics. Kamijo Y, Machler P, Ness N, Vu CQ, Kusakizako T, Mannuthodikayil J, Ku Z, Boisvert M, Grebenik E, Miyazaki I, Hashizume R, Sato H, Liu R, Hori Y, Tomita T, Katayama T, Furube A, Caraveo G, Paquet ME, Drobizhev M, Nureki O, Arai S, Brancaccio M, Campbell RE, Kleinfeld D, Nasu Y. Nat Commun. 2025 Oct 29;16(1):9531. doi: 10.1038/s41467-025-64484-x. PubMed 41162396.
Backbone
  Vector backbone: pAAV
  Vector type: AAV
Growth in bacteria
  Bacterial resistance: Ampicillin, 100 μg/mL
  Growth temperature: 37°C
  Growth strain: NEB Stable
  Copy number: High Copy
Gene/Insert
  Gene/Insert name: eLACCO2
  Species: Synthetic
  Tag / fusion protein: GPI-COBL9 Anchor (C terminal on insert)
  Cloning method: Restriction Enzyme; 5′ cloning site Unknown (unknown if destroyed); 3′ cloning site Unknown (unknown if destroyed)
Terms and licenses: Academic/Nonprofit Terms; Industry Terms: Not Available to Industry
How to cite: pAAV-gfaABC1D-IgK-R-eLACCO2-COBRA was a gift from Marie-Eve Paquet (Addgene plasmid # 223345 ; http://n2t.net/addgene:223345 ; RRID:Addgene_223345)
